Addgene plasmid #226313: pJB73
Purpose: E. coli and H. neapolitanus shuttle vector; integrates the gene of interest and a kanamycin resistance marker into a neutral site on the H. neapolitanus genome.
Depositing lab: David Savage. Depositing organization: University of California, Berkeley. Publication: Conserved and repetitive motifs in an intrinsically disordered protein drive ⍺-carboxysome assembly. Turnsek JB, Oltrogge LM, Savage DF. J Biol Chem. 2024 Jul 4;300(8):107532. doi: 10.1016/j.jbc.2024.107532. PubMed 38971311.
Backbone
  Vector backbone: pSAV108
  Backbone manufacturer: Savage Lab
  Vector type: Bacterial Expression
Growth in bacteria
  Bacterial resistance: Kanamycin, 50 μg/mL
  Growth temperature: 37°C
  Growth strain: DH5alpha
  Copy number: Unknown
Gene/Insert
  Gene/Insert name: CsoS2 with Y to A CsoS2 MR1-3
  Species: H. neapolitanus
  Insert size (bp): 2613
  Mutation: Y300A, Y359A, Y420A
  Promoter: pTRC
  Cloning method: Golden Gate
Terms and licenses: Academic/Nonprofit Terms; Industry Terms: Not Available to Industry
How to cite: pJB73 was a gift from David Savage (Addgene plasmid # 226313 ; http://n2t.net/addgene:226313 ; RRID:Addgene_226313)
