[The description below was written by a language model from this plasmid's Addgene catalogue record and pLannotate feature annotations shown in this document.]
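Description:
pJB73 is a bacterial expression and genome-integration plasmid built on the pSAV108 backbone, described as a shuttle vector between E. coli and the chemoautotroph Halothiobacillus neapolitanus. In E. coli it replicates from a ColE1/pMB1-type origin and is selected with kanamycin through an aph(3')-Ia aminoglycoside phosphotransferase gene. According to the catalogue entry, the gene of interest and the kanamycin marker are integrated together into a neutral site on the H. neapolitanus chromosome. The homology regions that would direct this integration are not annotated in the feature table, which leaves several stretches of the 7.8 kb sequence unlabelled. Short fragments of rop, the tet promoter, TcR and yciV also appear and are likely remnants of earlier cloning vectors rather than functional parts.

The payload, assembled by Golden Gate cloning, is the H. neapolitanus csoS2 gene carrying three tyrosine-to-alanine substitutions (Y300A, Y359A, Y420A), described as falling in middle-region repeats MR1-3 of the protein. CsoS2 is an intrinsically disordered scaffold protein that is essential for assembly of the α-carboxysome shell. The coding sequence is driven by the hybrid trc promoter followed by a lac operator. A lacI gene under the lacIq promoter supplies repressor, so expression is IPTG-inducible. Transcription ends at the rrnB T1 and T2 terminators, preceded by the 5S rRNA segment typical of pTrc-derived cassettes. No epitope or purification tag is annotated. The construct is suited to expressing this mutant CsoS2 in H. neapolitanus to test how conserved repeat-motif tyrosines contribute to carboxysome assembly.
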