Features (pLannotate 1.2.2; 14 found; start..end, strand, type, name):
     87..902     +  CDS            KanR: aminoglycoside phosphotransferase; aph(3')-Ia; confers resistance to kanamycin in bacteria or G418 (Geneticin®) in eukaryotes
   1062..1102    -  CDS            rop (fragment): Rop protein, which maintains plasmids at low copy number; rop
   1146..1223    +  promoter       lacIq promoter: lacI (mutant); In the lacIq allele, a single base change in the promoter boosts expression of the lacI gene about 10-fold.
   1224..2306    +  CDS            lacI: lac repressor; lacI; The lac repressor binds to the lac operator to inhibit transcription in E. coli. This inhibition can be relieved by adding lactose or isopropyl-β-D-thiogalactopyranoside (IPTG).
   2348..2365    +  promoter       tet promoter (fragment): E. coli promoter for tetracycline efflux protein gene
   2361..2462    -  CDS            yciV (fragment): RNAAM_ECOLI - Also known as trpH From Escherichia coli (strain K12).
   2538..2567    +  promoter       trc promoter: strong E. coli promoter; hybrid between the trp and lac UV5 promoters
   2575..2591    +  protein_bind   lac operator: The lac repressor binds to the lac operator to inhibit transcription in E. coli. This inhibition can be relieved by adding lactose or isopropyl-β-D-thiogalactopyranoside (IPTG). lac repressor encoded by lacI
   2618..5221    +  CDS            csoS2: CSOS2_HALNC - Experimental evidence at protein level: Swiss-Prot protein existence level 1. Unlike beta-carboxysomes, alpha-carboxysomes (Cb) can form without cargo protein. CsoS2 is essential for Cb formation and is also capable of targeting foreign proteins to the Cb. The Cb shell assembles with the aid of CsoS2; CsoS1A, CsoS1B and CsoS1C form the majority of the shell while CsoS4A and CsoS4B form vertices. CsoS1D forms pseudohexamers that probably control metabolite flux into and out of the shell. From Halothiobacillus neapolitanus (strain ATCC 23641 / c2) (Thiobacillus neapolitanus).
   5299..5414    +  ncRNA          5S rRNA: Accession: RF00001 - 5S ribosomal RNA
   5418..5504    +  terminator     rrnB T1 terminator: Escherichia coli rrnB; transcription terminator T1 from the E. coli rrnB gene
   5596..5623    +  terminator     rrnB T2 terminator: transcription terminator T2 from the E. coli rrnB gene
   6253..6368    -  CDS            TcR (fragment): tetracycline efflux protein; tet; confers resistance to tetracycline
   6446..7034    +  rep_origin     ori: high-copy-number ColE1/pMB1/pBR322/pUC origin of replication
>Addgene plasmid #226313 | pJB73 | addgene full sequence | sequence record 449925 | Addgene NGS Result
TCTGATGTTACATTGCACAAGATAAAAATATATCATCATGAACAATAAAACTGTCTGCTTACATAAACAG
TAATACAAGGGGTGTTATGAGCCATATTCAACGGGAAACGTCTTGCTCGAGGCCGCGATTAAATTCCAAC
ATGGATGCTGATTTATATGGGTATAAATGGGCTCGCGATAATGTCGGGCAATCAGGTGCGACAATCTATC
GATTGTATGGGAAGCCCGATGCGCCAGAGTTGTTTCTGAAACATGGCAAAGGTAGCGTTGCCAATGATGT
TACAGATGAGATGGTCAGACTAAACTGGCTGACGGAATTTATGCCTCTTCCGACCATCAAGCATTTTATC
CGTACTCCTGATGATGCATGGTTACTCACCACTGCGATCCCCGGGAAAACAGCATTCCAGGTATTAGAAG
AATATCCTGATTCAGGTGAAAATATTGTTGATGCGCTGGCAGTGTTCCTGCGCCGGTTGCATTCGATTCC
TGTTTGTAATTGTCCTTTTAACAGCGATCGCGTATTTCGACTCGCTCAGGCGCAATCACGAATGAATAAC
GGTTTGGTTGATGCGAGTGATTTTGATGACGAGCGTAATGGCTGGCCTGTTGAACAAGTCTGGAAAGAAA
TGCATAAGCTTTTGCCATTCTCACCGGATTCAGTCGTCACTCATGGTGATTTCTCACTTGATAACCTTAT
TTTTGACGAGGGGAAATTAATAGGTTGTATTGATGTTGGACGAGTCGGAATCGCAGACCGATACCAGGAT
CTTGCCATCCTATGGAACTGCCTCGGTGAGTTTTCTCCTTCATTACAGAAACGGCTTTTTCAAAAATATG
GTATTGATAATCCTGATATGAATAAATTGCAGTTTCATTTGATGCTCGATGAGTTTTTCTAATCAGAATT
GGTTAATTGGTTGTAACACTGGCAGAGCATTACGCTGACTTGACGGGACGGCGGCTTTGTTGAATAAATC
GAACTTTTGCTGAGTTGAAGGATCAGATCACGCATCTTCCCCTTACAGACAAGCTGTGACCGCCTCCGGG
AGCTGCATGTGTCAGAGGTTTTCACCGTCATCACCGAAACGCGCGAGGCAGCAGATCAATTCGCGCGCGA
AGGCGAAGCGGCATGCATTTACGTTGACACCATCGAATGGTGCAAAACCTTTCGCGGTATGGCATGATAG
CGCCCGGAAGAGAGTCAATTCAGGGTGGTGAATGTGAAACCAGTAACGTTATACGATGTCGCAGAGTATG
CCGGTGTCTCTTATCAGACCGTTTCCCGCGTGGTGAACCAGGCCAGCCACGTTTCTGCGAAAACGCGGGA
AAAAGTGGAAGCGGCGATGGCGGAGCTGAATTACATTCCCAACCGCGTGGCACAACAACTGGCGGGCAAA
CAGTCGTTGCTGATTGGCGTTGCCACCTCCAGTCTGGCCCTGCACGCGCCGTCGCAAATTGTCGCGGCGA
TTAAATCTCGCGCCGATCAACTGGGTGCCAGCGTGGTGGTGTCGATGGTAGAACGAAGCGGCGTCGAAGC
CTGTAAAGCGGCGGTGCACAATCTTCTCGCGCAACGCGTCAGTGGGCTGATCATTAACTATCCGCTGGAT
GACCAGGATGCCATTGCTGTGGAAGCTGCCTGCACTAATGTTCCGGCGTTATTTCTTGATGTCTCTGACC
AGACACCCATCAACAGTATTATTTTCTCCCATGAAGACGGTACGCGACTGGGCGTGGAGCATCTGGTCGC
ATTGGGTCACCAGCAAATCGCGCTGTTAGCGGGCCCATTAAGTTCTGTCTCGGCGCGTCTGCGTCTGGCT
GGCTGGCATAAATATCTCACTCGCAATCAAATTCAGCCGATAGCGGAACGGGAAGGCGACTGGAGTGCCA
TGTCCGGTTTTCAACAAACCATGCAAATGCTGAATGAGGGCATCGTTCCCACTGCGATGCTGGTTGCCAA
CGATCAGATGGCGCTGGGCGCAATGCGCGCCATTACCGAGTCCGGGCTGCGCGTTGGTGCGGATATCTCG
GTAGTGGGATACGACGATACCGAAGACAGCTCATGTTATATCCCGCCGTTAACCACCATCAAACAGGATT
TTCGCCTGCTGGGGCAAACCAGCGTGGACCGCTTGCTGCAACTCTCTCAGGGCCAGGCGGTGAAGGGCAA
TCAGCTGTTGCCCGTGTCACTGGTGAAAAGAAAAACCACCCTGGCGCCCAATACGCAAACCGCCTCTCCC
CGCGCGTTGGCCGATTCATTAATGCAGCTGGCACGACAGGTTTCCCGACTGGAAAGCGGGCAGTGAGCGC
AACGCAATTAATGTAAGTTAGCGCGAATTGATCTGGTTTGACAGCTTATCATCGACTGCACGGTGCACCA
ATGCTTCTGGCGTCAGGCAGCCATCGGAAGCTGTGGTATGGCTGTGCAGGTCGTAAATCACTGCATAATT
CGTGTCGCTCAAGGCGCACTCCCGTTCTGGATAATGTTTTTTGCGCCGACATCATAACGGTTCTGGCAAA
TATTCTGAAATGAGCTGTTGACAATTAATCATCCGGCTCGTATAATGTGTGGAATTGTGAGCGGATAACA
ATTTCACACAGGAAACAGACCATGTCCCCTTCACAGTCAGGAATGAATCCTGCCGACCTGAGCGGACTCT
CTGGCAAGGAACTGGCACGCGCACGCCGCGCTGCACTATCCAAGCAAGGGAAAGCAGCTGTTTCTAATAA
AACGGCTAGCGTAAACCGTAGCACTAAACAGGCGGCATCTTCGATCAATACAAATCAGGTGCGCTCTTCT
GTAAATGAAGTGCCCACTGATTACCAAATGGCGGATCAATTGTGCTCTACGATTGATCATGCTGACTTTG
GTACCGAAAGCAATCGCGTTAGAGATCTCTGCCGTCAACGCAGAGAGGCACTATCAACTATCGGTAAAAA
AGCGGTTAAAACCAACGGCAAGCCGTCGGGTCGCGTTCGACCACAGCAATCAGTGGTTCACAACGACGCA
ATGATCGAAAATGCCGGTGATACTAACCAATCATCGTCCACTTCATTAAATAATGAACTTTCCGAAATCT
GCTCCATAGCAGACGACATGCCGGAGCGTTTTGGTTCACAAGCCAAAACCGTCCGTGATATCTGCCGTGC
ACGCCGTCAAGCGCTCTCTGAGCGTGGAACTCGCGCCGTGCCGCCAAAGCCGCAATCTCAAGGTGGTCCA
GGACGCAATGGCTATCAAATTGATGGATACCTAGATACCGCACTTCATGGCCGCGATGCCGCCAAGCGCC
ACCGTGAAATGCTCTGTCAATACGGCCGCGGCACAGCACCTTCCTGCAAGCCAACAGGCCGTGTCAAAAA
TTCTGTACAGTCGGGCAACGCAGCGCCAAAAAAGGTTGAAACCGGTCACACCCTATCCGGCGGATCTGTT
ACGGGCACGCAAGTGGATCGTAAATCTCATGTGACTGGAAACGAGCCGGGCACTTGCCGAGCAGTCACGG
GCACCGAGGCAGTAGGTACTGAGCAATTCACCTCTTTTTGCAATACCAGCCCCAAGCCAAATGCGACGAA
GGTCAATGTGACCACAACGGCTCGTGGTCGCCCTGTTAGCGGTACGGAAGTTTCACGGACCGAGAAGGTA
ACTGGCAACGAATCCGGTGTCTGCCGTAACGTTACCGGCACCGAAGCGATGAGTAATGAAGCTCACTTTT
CTCTATGTGGAACAGCCGCAAAGCCTTCACAAGCGGATAAAGTCATGTTCGGCGCCACAGCACGAACGCA
TCAAGTGGTCAGTGGCAGTGATGAATTCAGGCCCTCTTCTGTTACGGGTAACGAATCGGGTGCAAAACGC
ACAATTACCGGCTCGCAGGCCGCAGACGAAGGTCTTGCGCGACTCACGATCAACGGAGCACCTGCAAAAG
TAGCCAGAACCCACACCTTTGCGGGCTCTGACGTTACCGGCACGGAAATCGGTCGCTCTACTCGCGTAAC
TGGTGATGAAAGCGGTTCGTGTCGTTCAATCTCAGGCACCGAGTATCTCAGTAACGAGCAATTCCAATCC
TTTTGTGACACAAAACCTCAACGCAGCCCGTTCAAGGTTGGCCAAGATCGCACGAACAAGGGTCAGTCTG
TGACTGGTAACTTGGTTGATCGTTCCGAACTGGTTACAGGTAACGAACCAGGTTCATGCTCTCGGGTTAC
AGGCTCTCAGTATGGCCAAAGCAAAATCTGCGGTGGTGGCGTGGGAAAAGTGCGCTCAATGCGCACCCTT
CGCGGCACCTCAGTATCTGGCCAACAGCTAGATCATGCCCCAAAGATGTCCGGTGACGAGCGCGGCGGGT
GCATGCCCGTCACCGGTAATGAGTACTACGGTCGTGAACATTTCGAACCGTTTTGTACGAGCACCCCAGA
GCCCGAAGCTCAATCAACTGAACAATCATTGACCTGTGAAGGACAAATTATTAGCGGCACTTCAGTTGAC
GCCAGTGATTTGGTCACAGGAAATGAAATCGGTGAACAGCAACTCATCAGCGGTGACGCCTATGTTGGCG
CGCAGCAGACAGGTTGCCTTCCCACTAGTCCACGCTTCAACCAAACTGGCAATGTTCAGTCAATGGGTTT
TAAGAACACCAATCAGCCAGAACAAAACTTTGCACCAGGTGAAGTAATGCCTACTGACTTTAGTATTCAA
ACCCCAGCTCGCTCGGCTCAGAATCGCATTACAGGTAACGACATTGCGCCCTCAGGTCGCATTACAGGCC
CTGGTATGCTGGCAACCGGCTTGATTACAGGAACCCCCGAATTCAGGCACGCTGCGCGCGAGTTGGTTGG
TTCTCCACAACCCATGGCAATGGCCATGGCCAACCGTAATAAGGCTGCTCAAGCACCTGTTGTGCAGCCA
GAAGTGGTTGCAACTCAGGAAAAGCCTGAGTTGGTATGTGCACCAAGAAGCGATCAAATGGATCGTGTGA
GTGGCGAAGGCAAAGAACGTTGCCACATCACTGGCGATGACTGGTCAGTTAACAAGCACATCACCGGTAC
AGCCGGTCAATGGGCGAGTGGTCGCAACCCTTCCATGCGCGGTAATGCGCGTGTGGTCGAAACCAGCGCG
TTTGCCAATCGCAATGTGCCAAAACCTGAAAAGCCGGGCTCCAAGATCACGGGCAGTAGTGGTAATGACA
CCCAAGGTAGTCTGATCACTTACTCCGGCGGCGCGCGCGGTTGAAGCGGTTAAGAGAAGATTTTCAGCCT
GATACAGATTAAATCAGAACGCAGAAGCGGTCTGATAAAACAGAATTTGCCTGGCGGCAGTAGCGCGGTG
GTCCCACCTGACCCCATGCCGAACTCAGAAGTGAAACGCCGTAGCGCCGATGGTAGTGTGGGGTATCCCC
ATGCGAGAGTAGGGAACTGCCAGGCATCAAATAAAACGAAAGGCTCAGTCGAAAGACTGGGCCTTTCGTT
TTATCTGTTGTTTGTCGGTGAACGCTCTCCTGAGTAGGACAAATCCGCCGGGAGCGGATTTGAACGTTGC
GAAGCAACGGCCCGGAGGGTGGCGGGCAGGACGCCCGCCATAAACTGCCAGGCATCAAATTAAGCAGAAG
GCCATCCTGACGGATGGCCTTTTCTGGCTGGATGATGGGGCGATTCAGGCCTGGTATGAGTCAGCAACAC
CTTCTTCACGAGGCAGACCTCAGCGCCCCCCCCCCCCTGCAGGTCGATCTGGTAACCCCAGCGCGGTTGC
TTTGTTCGATCCGCTGGCCGGTAAAACCCCAAGTTATCTATCTGGGAGCTTATCTTTGGGCCTATCGCAG
CAATAGCCTGGATGCGGGGCCGCCGATCGTGGTGTTCGACTATCAAACCGGCCGCAGTGGTCAACATGCC
GCCGAGTTTCTTCAGCACTGGCCAGCCAATGGACCAACCAATGGACCAACCAATGGACCAACCAATGTAC
CAACCAATGGACCAACCAATGGACCAACCAATGGGCAAGGCACCTTGATGGTCGATGACTACAGCGGGTA
CAAAGCCCTGTTCCGTGCGGGCGTGACCGAGCTTGGCTGCTGGGCCCATGCCCGGCGCAAGTTCTTTGAT
CTGCACAAGGCCAGCAATCATCCGGTTGCGCACGAGGCACTGTCGCGGATTGCCCGGTTGTATCTTGCAG
AAGAAGAGGCCCAAGGCATGGACATTGCGGGGCGGATGCAACACCGTGCCCTGCACAGCCTGCCGCAGTT
GCAGGACATGCACCAGTGGCTCAGAAATTGCATCAACGCATATAGCGCTAGCAGCACGCCATAGTGACTG
GCGATGCTGTCGGAATGGACGATATCCCGCAAGAGGCCCGGCAGTACCGGCATAACCAAGCCTATGCCCT
CATGACCAAAATCCCTTAACGTGAGTTTTCGTTCCACTGAGCGTCAGACCCCGTAGAAAAGATCAAAGGA
TCTTCTTGAGATCCTTTTTTTCTGCGCGTAATCTGCTGCTTGCAAACAAAAAAACCACCGCTACCAGCGG
TGGTTTGTTTGCCGGATCAAGAGCTACCAACTCTTTTTCCGAAGGTAACTGGCTTCAGCAGAGCGCAGAT
ACCAAATACTGTCCTTCTAGTGTAGCCGTAGTTAGGCCACCACTTCAAGAACTCTGTAGCACCGCCTACA
TACCTCGCTCTGCTAATCCTGTTACCAGTGGCTGCTGCCAGTGGCGATAAGTCGTGTCTTACCGGGTTGG
ACTCAAGACGATAGTTACCGGATAAGGCGCAGCGGTCGGGCTGAACGGGGGGTTCGTGCACACAGCCCAG
CTTGGAGCGAACGACCTACACCGAACTGAGATACCTACAGCGTGAGCTATGAGAAAGCGCCACGCTTCCC
GAAGGGAGAAAGGCGGACAGGTATCCGGTAAGCGGCAGGGTCGGAACAGGAGAGCGCACGAGGGAGCTTC
CAGGGGGAAACGCCTGGTATCTTTATAGTCCTGTCGGGTTTCGCCACCTCTGACTTGAGCGTCGATTTTT
GTGATGCTCGTCAGGGGGGCGGAGCCTATGGAAAAACGCCAGCAACGCGGCCTTTTTACGGTTCCTGGCC
TTTTGCTGGCCTTTTGCTCACATGTTCTTTCCTGCGTTAGGACCCAACGCTGCCCGAGATGCGCCGCGTG
CGGCTGCTGGAGATGGCGGACGCGATGGATATGTTCTGCCACCTGCGACTCAAACTTCTGATCTGGGATG
GCACGGGGGTGTGGCTCTGTCAGCGCCGGTTGCACCGGGGGCATTTTTATTGGCCAAAGCCCGGGGATGA
TCGGTTTATCATGAGTGCCGAACACTGGCAGTGGCTGACCACCGGGGTTGACTGGCAGAGGCTCTGCGCC
AAGCCACAGGCCCACTGGCAAGTGTGAGATTTTTCAGGATTTCGTCTTGAAAAATCAGCACATGCAGCCT
GGGGTTTGGTATAATCAACCTCATGATTTCAAACGCAGAAACCGGTCATTCATCCCCTGAAACGCCCTCC
GTGGCGTGGCTGATTGCGCAACTGGAACTGCGGGATTCTGAGTTGGCAAAACTTGATGCGGCACTGGTGC
AACGCAATCAAGACATCCGCCATTTAACCCAAAATCTTCATGCCAAAGACATCAAGATCAAGGCACTCAC
CCATGAACTGGCGTATTACCGCCGTATCCGCTTCGGGGCCAAAACCGAGGCCATGAGTGCCGAGCAACTG
CACCTGTTCGAAGACGATCTGGCCGAGGTAGTAAGCTTAGATCGACCTGCAGGGGGGGGGGGAAAGCCAC
GTTGTGTCTCAAAATC
